>Addgene plasmid #41244 | TAL3070 | depositor partial sequence | sequence record 54883 | TAL3070 sequence 2430 bps
TCTAGAGCTAGCACCATGGACTACAAAGACCATGACGGTGATTATAAAGATCATGACATCGATTACAAGG
ATGACGATGACAAGATGGCCCCCAAGAAGAAGAGGAAGGTGGGCATTCACCGCGGGGTACCTATGGTGGA
CTTGAGGACACTCGGTTATTCGCAACAGCAACAGGAGAAAATCAAGCCTAAGGTCAGGAGCACCGTCGCG
CAACACCACGAGGCGCTTGTGGGGCATGGCTTCACTCATGCGCATATTGTCGCGCTTTCACAGCACCCTG
CGGCGCTTGGGACGGTGGCTGTCAAATACCAAGATATGATTGCGGCCCTGCCCGAAGCCACGCACGAGGC
AATTGTAGGGGTCGGTAAACAGTGGTCGGGAGCGCGAGCACTTGAGGCGCTGCTGACTGTGGCGGGTGAG
CTTAGGGGGCCTCCGCTCCAGCTCGACACCGGGCAGCTGCTGAAGATCGCGAAGAGAGGGGGAGTAACAG
CGGTAGAGGCAGTGCACGCCTGGCGCAATGCGCTCACCGGGGCCCCCTTGAACCTGACCCCAGACCAGGT
AGTCGCAATCGCGTCACATGACGGGGGAAAGCAAGCCCTGGAAACCGTGCAAAGGTTGTTGCCGGTCCTT
TGTCAAGACCACGGCCTTACACCGGAGCAAGTCGTGGCCATTGCAAGCAACATCGGTGGCAAACAGGCTC
TTGAGACGGTTCAGAGACTTCTCCCAGTTCTCTGTCAAGCCCACGGGCTGACTCCCGATCAAGTTGTAGC
GATTGCGAATAACAATGGAGGGAAACAAGCATTGGAGACTGTCCAACGGCTCCTTCCCGTGTTGTGTCAA
GCCCACGGTTTGACGCCTGCACAAGTGGTCGCCATCGCCTCCAATATTGGCGGTAAGCAGGCGCTGGAAA
CAGTACAGCGCCTGCTGCCTGTACTGTGCCAGGATCATGGACTGACCCCAGACCAGGTAGTCGCAATCGC
GTCGAACATTGGGGGAAAGCAAGCCCTGGAAACCGTGCAAAGGTTGTTGCCGGTCCTTTGTCAAGACCAC
GGCCTTACACCGGAGCAAGTCGTGGCCATTGCAAATAATAACGGTGGCAAACAGGCTCTTGAGACGGTTC
AGAGACTTCTCCCAGTTCTCTGTCAAGCCCACGGGCTGACTCCCGATCAAGTTGTAGCGATTGCGTCGAA
CATTGGAGGGAAACAAGCATTGGAGACTGTCCAACGGCTCCTTCCCGTGTTGTGTCAAGCCCACGGTTTG
ACGCCTGCACAAGTGGTCGCCATCGCCAACAACAACGGCGGTAAGCAGGCGCTGGAAACAGTACAGCGCC
TGCTGCCTGTACTGTGCCAGGATCATGGACTGACCCCAGACCAGGTAGTCGCAATCGCGAACAATAATGG
GGGAAAGCAAGCCCTGGAAACCGTGCAAAGGTTGTTGCCGGTCCTTTGTCAAGACCACGGCCTTACACCG
GAGCAAGTCGTGGCCATTGCAAGCAACATCGGTGGCAAACAGGCTCTTGAGACGGTTCAGAGACTTCTCC
CAGTTCTCTGTCAAGCCCACGGGCTGACTCCCGATCAAGTTGTAGCGATTGCGTCGAACATTGGAGGGAA
ACAAGCATTGGAGACTGTCCAACGGCTCCTTCCCGTGTTGTGTCAAGCCCACGGTTTGACGCCTGCACAA
GTGGTCGCCATCGCCAGCCATGATGGCGGTAAGCAGGCGCTGGAAACAGTACAGCGCCTGCTGCCTGTAC
TGTGCCAGGATCATGGACTGACCCCAGACCAGGTAGTCGCAATCGCGTCGAACATTGGGGGAAAGCAAGC
CCTGGAAACCGTGCAAAGGTTGTTGCCGGTCCTTTGTCAAGACCACGGCCTTACACCGGAGCAAGTCGTG
GCCATTGCAAGCAATGGGGGTGGCAAACAGGCTCTTGAGACGGTTCAGAGACTTCTCCCAGTTCTCTGTC
AAGCCCACGGGCTGACTCCCGATCAAGTTGTAGCGATTGCGTCGCATGACGGAGGGAAACAAGCATTGGA
GACTGTCCAACGGCTCCTTCCCGTGTTGTGTCAAGCCCACGGTTTGACGCCTGCACAAGTGGTCGCCATC
GCCTCCAATATTGGCGGTAAGCAGGCGCTGGAAACAGTACAGCGCCTGCTGCCTGTACTGTGCCAGGATC
ATGGACTGACACCCGAACAGGTGGTCGCCATTGCTAATAATAACGGAGGACGGCCAGCCTTGGAGTCCAT
CGTAGCCCAATTGTCCAGGCCCGATCCCGCGTTGGCTGCGTTAACGAATGACCATCTGGTGGCGTTGGCA
TGTCTTGGTGGACGACCCGCGCTCGATGCAGTCAAAAAGGGTCTGCCTCATGCTCCCGCATTGATCAAAA
GAACCAACCGGCGGATTCCCGAGAGAACTTCCCATCGAGTCGCGGGATCC
