>Addgene plasmid #41244 | TAL3070 | addgene partial sequence | sequence record 57116 | JDS-TALEN-F 5'-TAGGGGTCGGTAAACAGTGG-3'
TGTGGCGGGTGAGCTTAGGGGGCCTCCGCTCCAGCTCGACACCGGGCAGCTGCTGAAGATCGCGAAGAGA
GGGGGAGTAACAGCGGTAGAGGCAGTGCACGCCTGGCGCAATGCGCTCACCGGGGCCCCCTTGAACCTGA
CCCCAGACCAGGTAGTCGCAATCGCGTCACATGACGGGGGAAAGCAAGCCCTGGAAACCGTGCAAAGGTT
GTTGCCGGTCCTTTGTCAAGACCACGGCCTTACACCGGAGCAAGTCGTGGCCATTGCAAGCAACATCGGT
GGCAAACAGGCTCTTGAGACGGTTCAGAGACTTCTCCCAGTTCTCTGTCAAGCCCACGGGCTGACTCCCG
ATCAAGTTGTAGCGATTGCGAATAACAATGGAGGGAAACAAGCATTGGAGACTGTCCAACGGCTCCTTCC
CGTGTTGTGTCAAGCCCACGGTTTGACGCCTGCACAAGTGGTCGCCATCGCCTCCAATATTGGCGGTAAG
CAGGCGCTGGAAACAGTACAGCGCCTGCTGCCTGTACTGTGCCAGGATCATGGACTGACCCCAGACCAGG
TAGTCGCAATCGCGTCGAACATTGGGGGAAAGCAAGCCCTGGAAACCGTGCAAAGGTTGTTGCCGGTCCT
TTGTCAAGACCACGGCCTTACACCGGAGCAAGTCGTGGCCATTGCAAATAATAACGGTGGCAAACAGGCT
CTTGAGACGGTTCAGAGACTTCTCCCAGTTCTCTGTCAAGCCCACGGGCTGACTCCCGATCAAGTTGTAG
CGATTGCGTCGAACATTGGAGGGAAACAAGCATTGGAGACTGTCCAACGGCTCCTTCCCGTGTTGTGTCA
AGCCCACGGTTTGACGCCTGCACAAGTGGTCGCCATCGCCAACAACAACGGCGGTAAGCAGGCGCTGGAA
A
