[The description below was written by a language model from this plasmid's Addgene catalogue record.]
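Description:
TAL3070 is a TALEN expression plasmid built on the JDS74 backbone (about 6.4 kb without insert), a mammalian expression vector that also carries a T7 promoter. It is a high-copy plasmid propagated in E. coli under ampicillin selection. The record does not include a feature table, so the origin of replication and other backbone elements are not itemised, although the listed sequencing primers imply that the insert lies between a CMV promoter and a BGH polyadenylation region.

The roughly 1.6 kb insert, named ZebrafishCommunity-ets1a-Left, encodes an engineered TAL effector repeat array designed to recognise an 18-nucleotide site in the zebrafish ets1a (ets1) gene. It is therefore a synthetic DNA-binding domain directed at a zebrafish locus, not a copy of the ets1a coding sequence. The array was inserted by restriction cloning, which destroyed both cloning sites, and it sits in frame with backbone-encoded parts: an N-terminal 3X Flag tag for detection and a C-terminal wild-type FokI nuclease domain.

FokI cleaves DNA only as a dimer, so this "left" monomer is meant to be used with a matching "right" TALEN that binds the opposite strand across a short spacer. Together they create a double-strand break whose error-prone repair produces disruptive indels. The CMV promoter drives expression in transfected cells. The T7 promoter would allow in vitro transcription of TALEN mRNA, which suits embryo microinjection. This matches the associated publication on targeted gene disruption in somatic zebrafish cells. The depositor recommends confirming the plasmid by diagnostic restriction digest before use, a sensible check for constructs with highly repetitive TAL arrays.
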