Addgene plasmid #41244: TAL3070
Depositing lab: Keith Joung. Publication: Targeted gene disruption in somatic zebrafish cells using engineered TALENs. Sander JD, Cade L, Khayter C, Reyon D, Peterson RT, Joung JK, Yeh JR. Nat Biotechnol. 2011 Aug 5;29(8):697-8. doi: 10.1038/nbt.1934. PubMed 21822241.
Backbone
  Vector backbone: JDS74
  Backbone manufacturer: Addgene plasmid #32288
  Backbone size w/o insert (bp): 6447
  Vector type: Mammalian Expression ; T7
Growth in bacteria
  Bacterial resistance: Ampicillin, 100 μg/mL
  Growth temperature: 37°C
  Growth strain: XL1 Blue
  Copy number: High Copy
Gene/Insert
  Gene/Insert name: ZebrafishCommunity-ets1a-Left (alt name: ets1a)
  Species: D. rerio (zebrafish)
  Insert size (bp): 1640
  Entrez Gene: ets1 (a.k.a. cb516, ets1a, id:ibd1116, zgc:110573)
  Promoter: CMV
  Tag / fusion protein: 3X Flag (N terminal on backbone); WT FOKI (C terminal on backbone)
  Cloning method: Restriction Enzyme; 5′ cloning site N/A (destroyed during cloning); 3′ cloning site N/A (destroyed during cloning)
  Sequencing primers: 5′ CMV-F; 3′ BGH-rev
Terms and licenses: Academic/Nonprofit Terms; Industry Terms: Not Available to Industry
Depositor comments: Target binding site: TCAGAAGAGGAACATCAG It is strongly recommended that users perform a diagnostic digest to verify this plasmid prior to use. For example, a double digest of the plasmid with BamHI and KpnI should result in two bands at 2.3kb and 5.8kb.
How to cite: TAL3070 was a gift from Keith Joung (Addgene plasmid # 41244 ; http://n2t.net/addgene:41244 ; RRID:Addgene_41244)
